>Addgene plasmid #133659 | ZJOM135 | depositor full sequence | sequence record 256875 | Full Sequence
GAACGCGGCCGCCAGCTGAAGCTTCGTACGCTGCAGGTCGTGGGATTCCTGGGTTAATTAACATCGCTAG
CGTTTTGACGCGATGTTTCCTCTTCAAAAAGCTTCCCAAGCAACTTAGATTTTCCAATCTCCTGATTATT
TCGTTTTTCTTTAGAAGATTTTTTAGAATGCCTGTGCAAAGAGTGATAATCTTTAACTCTCAGGGAATGG
TCGTCACAAAATCTGATATATACCGAAGAGACTTCTTCTTCTACATCCTCTTCAAGAACACTAGGCCTAG
TCTGCATCTTATTACTCCTACCCCCTAATTTGTCACTTCTTATAGTATTTTTATCGTGAAATATTATTTT
AACATCAGCATGGTTTGCTGTGACTTTCTTGATCTTTCTAACGGTTTCTGCGCACTGTTGGTGTTCAACT
TTGTGGATGCTTCCGTCTTTTCTCTTTAAATTATTGCCAAAAATTTCATTGTGATAGAACCTTAGGGCAT
ATTTTCTTTTGCTTAATTTTAAACGAGACAAATTGTTCCTTTGCAGTACATATACCCTTGGTGATTCTTG
GCAACCCTTGGGAAACCTTGCAATCAGTAGTGGTTTCTTTTTGGAACTTCCTGGACATAGTCCAGACGGT
TCATTTATCATGTCCTCAATGTGTATTTCGGAGAGGGGGCTCAAGTTCCAGCGAGTATTATATTGGTGAA
TGTGAAGTTTGTGGACATGCCACCTCCTCTTTAATTTCCGGCCACTGAACAGTTGACACAGTCGAAAATA
TAGGTAAAAAAAATGACCAGATTTGGACTTTCTCGGTGAAGGTGGTGCTCTCATGCTTCTTTTCTATTTT
GAGTTATTAACGTCTTAGCTTTATAATGTCACAATCTGACTTCATTACTGACACAATCGCTCTTATAACG
CGAATTGGTCACTCGTTACGGAAAGGCGTTTTCTGAAAAATTTGTCTTGAACACGTCGAAGATCACTGAA
CGAATAAAAGATGCGACTGGAACAATAGTCAGTTATAATTGACCAAAGAAGGCCTTCGCAACAAAATAAA
TATACTGCATATTACAGCACAATGCCTACAAATTACGAGTATGATGAGGCTAGTGAGACGTGGCCGTCCT
TCATTTTAACGGGGCTCTTGATGGTCGTCGGGCCTATGACACTGCTTCAAATATACCAAATTTTTTTTGG
GGCCAATGCTGAAGATGGGAATTCAGGGAAGAGTAAGGAGTTTAATGAGGAAGTTTTCAAGAACTTGAAT
GAAGAATACACCAGTGATGAAATCAAACAATTTAGAAGGAAGTTTGATAAAAATAGTAATAAGAAGTCCA
AAATATGGAGCAGGAGAAATATTATAATTATTGTGGGTTGGATCTTAGTTGCAATTCTTCTGCAAAGGAT
TAATAGTAATGACGCGATTAAAGACGCTGCTACAAAATTATTTGATCCTTATGAAATCCTTGGTATCTCT
ACTAGTGCTTCCGATAGAGACATCAAATCTGCTTATAGAAAATTATCTGTTAAATTTCATCCAGATAAAT
TAGCAAAGGGCCTAACACCTGATGAGAAAAGTGTGATGGAAGAAACTTATGTTCAGATTACGAAGGCTTA
CGAATCCCTTACTGACGAATTGGTTAGGCAAAACTATTTGAAATACGGTCATCCAGATGGCCCACAATCT
ACTTCACATGGTATCGCTCTACCAAGATTTTTGGTAGATGGAAGTGCATCTCCATTATTAGTGGTTTGTT
ATGTTGCGCTACTAGGTTTAATCTTGCCATATTTTGTTAGTAGATGGTGGGCAAGAACACAATCGTATAC
TAAGAAGGGAATACATAATGTGACGGCTTCTAATTTTGTTAGTAACTTAGTCAATTACAAGCCATCTGAG
ATTGTCACCACAGATTTGATCTTACACTGGTTATCATTTGCTCATGAATTTAAACAATTCTTCCCGGATT
TGCAACCAACGGATTTTGAAAAACTTTTGCAAGATCATATTAACCGCAGAGATAGTGGTAAACTTAACAA
TGCGAAATTTAGAATAGTGGCCAAATGTCACTCTTTGTTACACGGTTTATTGGATATTGCTTGTGGATTC
AGAAATTTAGATATTGCATTGGGTGCAATCAATACTTTCAAGTGTATTGTTCAGGCTGTACCATTAACAC
CAAACTGTCAAATCCTTCAATTGCCGAACGTAGATAAAGAGCACTTTATTACCAAAACCGGAGATATTCA
TACATTAGGTAAATTGTTTACTTTAGAAGATGCCAAGATTGGTGAGGTTCTTGGAATAAAGGATCAAGCA
AAGTTAAACGAAACTTTGAGAGTTGCATCGCATATTCCAAATCTAAAGATCATCAAGGCAGACTTCCTTG
TCCCAGGTGAGAACCAAGTAACACCATCATCTACCCCATACATTTCTTTGAAAGTACTGGTTCGTTCTGC
TAAACAGCCATTGATACCAACTAGCTTAATTCCTGAAGAAAATTTAACAGAACCTCAAGATTTTGAATCT
CAAAGAGATCCATTTGCTATGATGAGTAAACAGCCACTCGTCCCATATTCCTTTGCACCATTTTTCCCTA
CAAAGAGACGTGGGAGTTGGTGCTGTCTGGTAAGTTCTCAAAAAGATGGTAAAATACTTCAAACGCCAAT
TATCATTGAAAAGCTATCTTACAAGAACTTGAACGATGACAAAGATTTCTTTGATAAGAGGATAAAAATG
GATTTAACCAAACACGAAAAATTCGATATAAATGATTGGGAAATCGGGACCATAAAAATTCCATTAGGTC
AGCCTGCACCTGAAACTGTTGGTGATTTCTTTTTTAGAGTAATCGTTAAATCCACAGATTATTTCACTAC
AGATTTGGATATTACCATGAATATGAAAGTTCGTGATTCTCCTGCAGTGGAACAAGTAGAGGTGTATTCT
GAGGAGGATGATGAGTACTCTACTGATGACGACGAAACCGAAAGTGATGATGAAAGTGATGCTAGCGATT
ATACTGATATCGATACGGATACAGAAGCTGAAGATGATGAATCACCAGAACTTTCTCTTGAAGTTGCTGA
AGAAATGAGCGAACTGATCAAAGAGAACATGCACATGAAGCTGTACATGGAAGGCACCGTTGACAACCAC
CACTTTAAGTGCACCTCTGAGGGTGAGGGTAAGCCCTACGAAGGCACCCAAACCATGCGTATCAAAGTTG
TGGAGGGCGGTCCACTGCCATTCGCTTTTGACATTCTGGCCACCAGCTTCCTGTACGGTTCCAAAACCTT
CATTAACCATACTCAGGGCATTCCTGATTTCTTCAAACAGAGCTTTCCGGAAGGTTTCACCTGGGAGCGT
GTCACCACGTATGAAGATGGTGGTGTGTTGACCGCCACCCAAGATACCTCCCTGCAAGATGGCTGTCTGA
TCTATAACGTGAAAATTCGTGGCGTCAACTTTACTAGCAATGGTCCCGTGATGCAGAAGAAAACCCTGGG
TTGGGAGGCCTTTACAGAAACCCTGTATCCTGCCGATGGTGGCCTGGAGGGCCGTAACGACATGGCACTG
AAGCTGGTTGGTGGCAGCCATTTGATCGCAAATGCCAAGACCACTTACAGAAGCAAGAAACCCGCAAAAA
ATCTGAAGATGCCGGGTGTTTACTATGTCGACTACCGTCTGGAAAGAATTAAAGAAGCAAATAATGAGAC
TTACGTGGAGCAGCACGAGGTTGCAGTCGCGAGATATTGCGACTTGCCTAGCAAGCTGGGTCATAAACTG
AATCCATTGCCATTGGATCCAACCGGTATGAGCGAACTGATCAAAGAGAACATGCACATGAAGCTGTACA
TGGAAGGCACCGTTGACAACCACCACTTTAAGTGCACCTCTGAGGGTGAGGGTAAGCCCTACGAAGGCAC
CCAAACCATGCGTATCAAAGTTGTGGAGGGCGGTCCACTGCCATTCGCTTTTGACATTCTGGCCACCAGC
TTCCTGTACGGTTCCAAAACCTTCATTAACCATACTCAGGGCATTCCTGATTTCTTCAAACAGAGCTTTC
CGGAAGGTTTCACCTGGGAGCGTGTCACCACGTATGAAGATGGTGGTGTGTTGACCGCCACCCAAGATAC
CTCCCTGCAAGATGGCTGTCTGATCTATAACGTGAAAATTCGTGGCGTCAACTTTACTAGCAATGGTCCC
GTGATGCAGAAGAAAACCCTGGGTTGGGAGGCCTTTACAGAAACCCTGTATCCTGCCGATGGTGGCCTGG
AGGGCCGTAACGACATGGCACTGAAGCTGGTTGGTGGCAGCCATTTGATCGCAAATGCCAAGACCACTTA
CAGAAGCAAGAAACCCGCAAAAAATCTGAAGATGCCGGGTGTTTACTATGTCGACTACCGTCTGGAAAGA
ATTAAAGAAGCAAATAATGAGACTTACGTGGAGCAGCACGAGGTTGCAGTCGCGAGATATTGCGACTTGC
CTAGCAAGCTGGGTCATAAACTGAATTGAGGCGCGCCACTTCTAAATAAGCGAATTTCTTATGATTTATG
ATTTTTATTATTAAATAAGTTATAAAAAAAATAAGTGTATACAAATTTTAAAGTGACTCTTAGGTTTTAA
AACGAAAATTCTTATTCTTGAGTAACTCTTTCCTGTAGGTCAGGTTGCTTTCTCAGGTATAGTATGAGGT
CGCTCTTATTGACCACACCTCTACCGGCAGATCCGCTAGGGATAACAGGGTAATATCTGCAGGTCGACAA
CCCTTAATATAACTTCGTATAATGTATGCTATACGAAGTTATTAGGTCTAGAGCGGCCGCGGAACGATCA
TTCACTATATATATATCAATTTATATATACGTATGTGTAATTGAAGAAAGATACGTTTTTTCCTCTATTG
AGAGGCCTGCTGGATGAATAGCTTTACCTTTTCTAAATCCTTGATACCATCAGTCTCTACTCCTCCACTT
ACATCGACACCGATCGCATTTGGTAACATATTAATGGCAACAGAAACGTTATCAGGATTCAATCCACCAG
CGATAATGAATTTTATCTCGGGATGACTTGCAGACCAACTGGAAATTGCACTCCAATTCAATTTCTCACC
AGTGCCACCTTCACCAGAATCGAACAACGTCAGCACATTGTCTACGTGTTCATACAGGTCCAGTAGTAAT
TCACAATCCTGTGGGAACTGGAACCTCTTAATGATTGGAATTGAAGATGGGATCAAAGATCTGTATTCTT
TAATATCTTCATCTCCATGTAATTGTATCACATCTAGATTATATTCGTGGTACAGTTGAAGGACATCATC
AACGGACTGATTTCTAAACACCCCGACTAGTTTAGTACCTTTCACGTTCTCTTGTTGGTGAACTGCAGTT
GAAATACCTTTCGCAACAGATGAGTCAATGGTTCTTTTCCTACCGGGAACACAAATGATACCTAAGTAAT
CAGCACCATCATCCACAGCAGTCTTTGCAGCTTCAACGGTTTGCAAACCACACACTTTAACGAGCATCAC
AGTAGATTTCGCAAGAGGGTAGCTCGCTCAGAGTACCCAAGTAAATGATTAGTAAACTGATGTTTGATAG
TTCAATTTTTCAATGAAATAACCTTATATTAAAATTGATATTACTATTATACAAAAATAAAGAATAAAGG
ATTTGAGTTTATACATAAAATACCATTATTATTTGTTCAGTGAGAGATACCGGGGTATATGGGATGTGTG
TAGTGATACCATGCAATCATGTATCAAACATGGGCCCGGTACCGAGCTCTGGTCGAGAACCCTTAATATA
ACTTCGTATAATGTATGCTATACGAAGTTATTAGGTGATATCAGATCCACTAGTGGCCTATGCGGCCGCG
GATCTGCCGGTCTCCCTATAGTGAGTCGTATTAATTTCGATAAGCCAGGTTAACCTGCATTAATGAATCG
GCCAACGCGCGGGGAGAGGCGGTTTGCGTATTGGGCGCTCTTCCGCTTCCTCGCTCACTGACTCGCTGCG
CTCGGTCGTTCGGCTGCGGCGAGCGGTATCAGCTCACTCAAAGGCGGTAATACGGTTATCCACAGAATCA
GGGGATAACGCAGGAAAGAACATGTGAGCAAAAGGCCAGCAAAAGGCCAGGAACCGTAAAAAGGCCGCGT
TGCTGGCGTTTTTCCATAGGCTCCGCCCCCCTGACGAGCATCACAAAAATCGACGCTCAAGTCAGAGGTG
GCGAAACCCGACAGGACTATAAAGATACCAGGCGTTTCCCCCTGGAAGCTCCCTCGTGCGCTCTCCTGTT
CCGACCCTGCCGCTTACCGGATACCTGTCCGCCTTTCTCCCTTCGGGAAGCGTGGCGCTTTCTCAATGCT
CACGCTGTAGGTATCTCAGTTCGGTGTAGGTCGTTCGCTCCAAGCTGGGCTGTGTGCACGAACCCCCCGT
TCAGCCCGACCGCTGCGCCTTATCCGGTAACTATCGTCTTGAGTCCAACCCGGTAAGACACGACTTATCG
CCACTGGCAGCAGCCACTGGTAACAGGATTAGCAGAGCGAGGTATGTAGGCGGTGCTACAGAGTTCTTGA
AGTGGTGGCCTAACTACGGCTACACTAGAAGGACAGTATTTGGTATCTGCGCTCTGCTGAAGCCAGTTAC
CTTCGGAAAAAGAGTTGGTAGCTCTTGATCCGGCAAACAAACCACCGCTGGTAGCGGTGGTTTTTTTGTT
TGCAAGCAGCAGATTACGCGCAGAAAAAAAGGATCTCAAGAAGATCCTTTGATCTTTTCTACGGGGTCTG
ACGCTCAGTGGAACGAAAACTCACGTTAAGGGATTTTGGTCATGAGATTATCAAAAAGGATCTTCACCTA
GATCCTTTTAAATTAAAAATGAAGTTTTAAATCAATCTAAAGTATATATGAGTAAACTTGGTCTGACAGT
TACCAATGCTTAATCAGTGAGGCACCTATCTCAGCGATCTGTCTATTTCGTTCATCCATAGTTGCCTGAC
TCCCCGTCGTGTAGATAACTACGATACGGGAGGGCTTACCATCTGGCCCCAGTGCTGCAATGATACCGCG
AGACCCACGCTCACCGGCTCCAGATTTATCAGCAATAAACCAGCCAGCCGGAAGGGCCGAGCGCAGAAGT
GGTCCTGCAACTTTATCCGCCTCCATCCAGTCTATTAATTGTTGCCGGGAAGCTAGAGTAAGTAGTTCGC
CAGTTAATAGTTTGCGCAACGTTGTTGCCATTGCTACAGGCATCGTGGTGTCACGCTCGTCGTTTGGTAT
GGCTTCATTCAGCTCCGGTTCCCAACGATCAAGGCGAGTTACATGATCCCCCATGTTGTGCAAAAAAGCG
GTTAGCTCCTTCGGTCCTCCGATCGTTGTCAGAAGTAAGTTGGCCGCAGTGTTATCACTCATGGTTATGG
CAGCACTGCATAATTCTCTTACTGTCATGCCATCCGTAAGATGCTTTTCTGTGACTGGTGAGTACTCAAC
CAAGTCATTCTGAGAATAGTGTATGCGGCGACCGAGTTGCTCTTGCCCGGCGTCAATACGGGATAATACC
GCGCCACATAGCAGAACTTTAAAAGTGCTCATCATTGGAAAACGTTCTTCGGGGCGAAAACTCTCAAGGA
TCTTACCGCTGTTGAGATCCAGTTCGATGTAACCCACTCGTGCACCCAACTGATCTTCAGCATCTTTTAC
TTTCACCAGCGTTTCTGGGTGAGCAAAAACAGGAAGGCAAAATGCCGCAAAAAAGGGAATAAGGGCGACA
CGGAAATGTTGAATACTCATACTCTTCCTTTTTCAATATTATTGAAGCATTTATCAGGGTTATTGTCTCA
TGAGCGGATACATATTTGAATGTATTTAGAAAAATAAACAAATAGGGGTTCCGCGCACATTTCCCCGAAA
AGTGCCACCTGACGTCTAAGAAACCATTATTATCATGACATTAACCTATAAAAATAGGCGTATCACGAGG
CCCTTTCGTCTCGCGCGTTTCGGTGATGACGGTGAAAACCTCTGACACATGCAGCTCCCGGAGACGGTCA
CAGCTTGTCTGTAAGCGGATGCCGGGAGCAGACAAGCCCGTCAGGGCGCGTCAGCGGGTGTTGGCGGGTG
TCGGGGCTGGCTTAACTATGCGGCATCAGAGCAGATTGTACTGAGAGTGCACCATATGGACATATTGTCG
TTAGAACGCGGCTACAATTAATACATAACCTTATGTATCATACACATACGATTTAGGTGACACTATA
Features (pLannotate 1.2.2; 16 found; start..end, strand, type, name):
     72..824     -  CDS            OSW1 (fragment): OSW1_YEAST - Protein predicted: Swiss-Prot protein existence level 4. May be involved in a late step of spore wall assembly. From Saccharomyces cerevisiae (strain ATCC 204508 / S288c) (Baker's yeast).
   1072..3060    +  CDS            SEC63: SEC63_YEAST - Also known as NPL1, PTL1. Experimental evidence at protein level: Swiss-Prot protein existence level 1. Acts as component of the Sec62/63 complex which is involved in SRP-independent post-translational translocation across the endoplasmic reticulum (ER) and functions together with the Sec61 complex and KAR2 in a channel-forming translocon complex. A cycle of assembly and disassembly of Sec62/63 complex from SEC61 may govern the activity of the translocon. SEC63 may affect SEC1-polypeptide interactions by increasing the affinity of targeting pathways for SEC61 and/or by modifying
   3085..3783    +  CDS            TagBFP: TagBFP is a basic (constitutively fluorescent) blue fluorescent protein published in 2008, derived from Entacmaea quadricolor. It is reported to be a very rapidly-maturing monomer with very low acid sensitivity.
   3808..4506    +  CDS            TagBFP: TagBFP is a basic (constitutively fluorescent) blue fluorescent protein published in 2008, derived from Entacmaea quadricolor. It is reported to be a very rapidly-maturing monomer with very low acid sensitivity.
   4530..4717    +  terminator     ADH1 terminator: S. cerevisiae ADH1; transcription terminator for the S. cerevisiae alcohol dehydrogenase 1 (ADH1) gene
   4769..4802    -  protein_bind   loxP: Cre-mediated recombination occurs in the 8-bp core sequence (GCATACAT). Cre recombinase
   4898..5527    -  CDS            TRP1: TRPF_KLULA - Protein inferred from homology: Swiss-Prot protein existence level 3. From Kluyveromyces lactis (strain ATCC 8585 / CBS 2359 / DSM 70799 / NBRC 1267 / NRRL Y-1140 / WM37) (Yeast) (Candida sphaerica).
   5808..5841    -  protein_bind   loxP: Cre-mediated recombination occurs in the 8-bp core sequence (GCATACAT). Cre recombinase
   5895..5913    -  promoter       T7 promoter: promoter for bacteriophage T7 RNA polymerase
   5935..5988    -  CDS            lacI (fragment): lac repressor; lacI; The lac repressor binds to the lac operator to inhibit transcription in E. coli. This inhibition can be relieved by adding lactose or isopropyl-β-D-thiogalactopyranoside (IPTG).
   6171..6759    -  rep_origin     ori: high-copy-number ColE1/pMB1/pBR322/pUC origin of replication
   6930..7790    -  CDS            AmpR: β-lactamase; bla; confers resistance to ampicillin, carbenicillin, and related antibiotics
   7791..7895    -  promoter       AmpR promoter: bla
   7990..8025    +  CDS            rop (fragment): Rop protein, which maintains plasmids at low copy number; rop
   8127..8178    +  misc_feature   bom (fragment): basis of mobility region from pBR322
   8241..2       +  promoter       SP6 promoter (across the origin): promoter for bacteriophage SP6 RNA polymerase
