>Addgene plasmid #133659 | ZJOM135 | addgene full sequence | sequence record 265905 | Addgene NGS Result
GAACGCGGCCGCCAGCTGAAGCTTCGTACGCTGCAGGTCGTGGGATTCCTGGGTTAATTAACATCGCTAG
CGTTTTGACGCGATGTTTCCTCTTCAAAAAGCTTCCCAAGCAACTTAGATTTTCCAATCTCCTGATTATT
TCGTTTTTCTTTAGAAGATTTTTTAGAATGCCTGTGCAAAGAGTGATAATCTTTAACTCTCAGGGAATGG
TCGTCACAAAATCTGATATATACCGAAGAGACTTCTTCTTCTACATCCTCTTCAAGAACACTAGGCCTAG
TCTGCATCTTATTACTCCTACCCCCTAATTTGTCACTTCTTATAGTATTTTTATCGTGAAATATTATTTT
AACATCAGCATGGTTTGCTGTGACTTTCTTGATCTTTCTAACGGTTTCTGCGCACTGTTGGTGTTCAACT
TTGTGGATGCTTCCGTCTTTTCTCTTTAAATTATTGCCAAAAATTTCATTGTGATAGAACCTTAGGGCAT
ATTTTCTTTTGCTTAATTTTAAACGAGACAAATTGTTCCTTTGCAGTACATATACCCTTGGTGATTCTTG
GCAACCCTTGGGAAACCTTGCAATCAGTAGTGGTTTCTTTTTGGAACTTCCTGGACATAGTCCAGACGGT
TCATTTATCATGTCCTCAATGTGTATTTCGGAGAGGGGGCTCAAGTTCCAGCGAGTATTATATTGGTGAA
TGTGAAGTTTGTGGACATGCCACCTCCTCTTTAATTTCCGGCCACTGAACAGTTGACACAGTCGAAAATA
TAGGTAAAAAAAATGACCAGATTTGGACTTTCTCGGTGAAGGTGGTGCTCTCATGCTTCTTTTCTATTTT
GAGTTATTAACGTCTTAGCTTTATAATGTCACAATCTGACTTCATTACTGACACAATCGCTCTTATAACG
CGAATTGGTCACTCGTTACGGAAAGGCGTTTTCTGAAAAATTTGTCTTGAACACGTCGAAGATCACTGAA
CGAATAAAAGATGCGACTGGAACAATAGTCAGTTATAATTGACCAAAGAAGGCCTTCGCAACAAAATAAA
TATACTGCATATTACAGCACAATGCCTACAAATTACGAGTATGATGAGGCTAGTGAGACGTGGCCGTCCT
TCATTTTAACGGGGCTCTTGATGGTCGTCGGGCCTATGACACTGCTTCAAATATACCAAATTTTTTTTTG
GGGCCAATGCTGAAGATGGGAATTCAGGGAAGAGTAAGGAGTTTAATGAGGAAGTTTTCAAGAACTTGAA
TGAAGAATACACCAGTGATGAAATCAAACAATTTAGAAGGAAGTTTGATAAAAATAGTAATAAGAAGTCC
AAAATATGGAGCAGGAGAAATATTATAATTATTGTGGGTTGGATCTTAGTTGCAATTCTTCTGCAAAGGA
TTAATAGTAATGACGCGATTAAAGACGCTGCTACAAAATTATTTGATCCTTATGAAATCCTTGGTATCTC
TACTAGTGCTTCCGATAGAGACATCAAATCTGCTTATAGAAAATTATCTGTTAAATTTCATCCAGATAAA
TTAGCAAAGGGCCTAACACCTGATGAGAAAAGTGTGATGGAAGAAACTTATGTTCAGATTACGAAGGCTT
ACGAATCCCTTACTGACGAATTGGTTAGGCAAAACTATTTGAAATACGGTCATCCAGATGGCCCACAATC
TACTTCACATGGTATCGCTCTACCAAGATTTTTGGTAGATGGAAGTGCATCTCCATTATTAGTGGTTTGT
TATGTTGCGCTACTAGGTTTAATCTTGCCATATTTTGTTAGTAGATGGTGGGCAAGAACACAATCGTATA
CTAAGAAGGGAATACATAATGTGACGGCTTCTAATTTTGTTAGTAACTTAGTCAATTACAAGCCATCTGA
GATTGTCACCACAGATTTGATCTTACACTGGTTATCATTTGCTCATGAATTTAAACAATTCTTCCCGGAT
TTGCAACCAACGGATTTTGAAAAACTTTTGCAAGATCATATTAACCGCAGAGATAGTGGTAAACTTAACA
ATGCGAAATTTAGAATAGTGGCCAAATGTCACTCTTTGTTACACGGTTTATTGGATATTGCTTGTGGATT
CAGAAATTTAGATATTGCATTGGGTGCAATCAATACTTTCAAGTGTATTGTTCAGGCTGTACCATTAACA
CCAAACTGTCAAATCCTTCAATTGCCGAACGTAGATAAAGAGCACTTTATTACCAAAACCGGAGATATTC
ATACATTAGGTAAATTGTTTACTTTAGAAGATGCCAAGATTGGTGAGGTTCTTGGAATAAAGGATCAAGC
AAAGTTAAACGAAACTTTGAGAGTTGCATCGCATATTCCAAATCTAAAGATCATCAAGGCAGACTTCCTT
GTCCCAGGTGAGAACCAAGTAACACCATCATCTACCCCATACATTTCTTTGAAAGTACTGGTTCGTTCTG
CTAAACAGCCATTGATACCAACTAGCTTAATTCCTGAAGAAAATTTAACAGAACCTCAAGATTTTGAATC
TCAAAGAGATCCATTTGCTATGATGAGTAAACAGCCACTCGTCCCATATTCCTTTGCACCATTTTTCCCT
ACAAAGAGACGTGGGAGTTGGTGCTGTCTGGTAAGTTCTCAAAAAGATGGTAAAATACTTCAAACGCCAA
TTATCATTGAAAAGCTATCTTACAAGAACTTGAACGATGACAAAGATTTCTTTGATAAGAGGATAAAAAT
GGATTTAACCAAACACGAAAAATTCGATATAAATGATTGGGAAATCGGGACCATAAAAATTCCATTAGGT
CAGCCTGCACCTGAAACTGTTGGTGATTTCTTTTTTAGAGTAATCGTTAAATCCACAGATTATTTCACTA
CAGATTTGGATATTACCATGAATATGAAAGTTCGTGATTCTCCTGCAGTGGAACAAGTAGAGGTGTATTC
TGAGGAGGATGATGAGTACTCTACTGATGACGACGAAACCGAAAGTGATGATGAAAGTGATGCTAGCGAT
TATACTGATATCGATACGGATACAGAAGCTGAAGATGATGAATCACCAGAACTTTCTCTTGAAGTTGCTG
AAGAAATGAGCGAACTGATCAAAGAGAACATGCACATGAAGCTGTACATGGAAGGCACCGTTGACAACCA
CCACTTTAAGTGCACCTCTGAGGGTGAGGGTAAGCCCTACGAAGGCACCCAAACCATGCGTATCAAAGTT
GTGGAGGGCGGTCCACTGCCATTCGCTTTTGACATTCTGGCCACCAGCTTCCTGTACGGTTCCAAAACCT
TCATTAACCATACTCAGGGCATTCCTGATTTCTTCAAACAGAGCTTTCCGGAAGGTTTCACCTGGGAGCG
TGTCACCACGTATGAAGATGGTGGTGTGTTGACCGCCACCCAAGATACCTCCCTGCAAGATGGCTGTCTG
ATCTATAACGTGAAAATTCGTGGCGTCAACTTTACTAGCAATGGTCCCGTGATGCAGAAGAAAACCCTGG
GTTGGGAGGCCTTTACAGAAACCCTGTATCCTGCCGATGGTGGCCTGGAGGGCCGTAACGACATGGCACT
GAAGCTGGTTGGTGGCAGCCATTTGATCGCAAATGCCAAGACCACTTACAGAAGCAAGAAACCCGCAAAA
AATCTGAAGATGCCGGGTGTTTACTATGTCGACTACCGTCTGGAAAGAATTAAAGAAGCAAATAATGAGA
CTTACGTGGAGCAGCACGAGGTTGCAGTCGCGAGATATTGCGACTTGCCTAGCAAGCTGGGTCATAAACT
GAATCCATTGCCATTGGATCCAACCGGTATGAGCGAACTGATCAAAGAGAACATGCACATGAAGCTGTAC
ATGGAAGGCACCGTTGACAACCACCACTTTAAGTGCACCTCTGAGGGTGAGGGTAAGCCCTACGAAGGCA
CCCAAACCATGCGTATCAAAGTTGTGGAGGGCGGTCCACTGCCATTCGCTTTTGACATTCTGGCCACCAG
CTTCCTGTACGGTTCCAAAACCTTCATTAACCATACTCAGGGCATTCCTGATTTCTTCAAACAGAGCTTT
CCGGAAGGTTTCACCTGGGAGCGTGTCACCACGTATGAAGATGGTGGTGTGTTGACCGCCACCCAAGATA
CCTCCCTGCAAGATGGCTGTCTGATCTATAACGTGAAAATTCGTGGCGTCAACTTTACTAGCAATGGTCC
CGTGATGCAGAAGAAAACCCTGGGTTGGGAGGCCTTTACAGAAACCCTGTATCCTGCCGATGGTGGCCTG
GAGGGCCGTAACGACATGGCACTGAAGCTGGTTGGTGGCAGCCATTTGATCGCAAATGCCAAGACCACTT
ACAGAAGCAAGAAACCCGCAAAAAATCTGAAGATGCCGGGTGTTTACTATGTCGACTACCGTCTGGAAAG
AATTAAAGAAGCAAATAATGAGACTTACGTGGAGCAGCACGAGGTTGCAGTCGCGAGATATTGCGACTTG
CCTAGCAAGCTGGGTCATAAACTGAATTGAGGCGCGCCACTTCTAAATAAGCGAATTTCTTATGATTTAT
GATTTTTATTATTAAATAAGTTATAAAAAAAATAAGTGTATACAAATTTTAAAGTGACTCTTAGGTTTTA
AAACGAAAATTCTTATTCTTGAGTAACTCTTTCCTGTAGGTCAGGTTGCTTTCTCAGGTATAGTATGAGG
TCGCTCTTATTGACCACACCTCTACCGGCAGATCCGCTAGGGATAACAGGGTAATATCTGCAGGTCGACA
ACCCTTAATATAACTTCGTATAATGTATGCTATACGAAGTTATTAGGTCTAGAGCGGCCGCGGAACGATC
ATTCACTATATATATATCAATTTATATATACGTATGTGTAATTGAAGAAAGATACGTTTTTTCCTCTATT
GAGAGGCCTGCTGGATGAATAGCTTTACCTTTTCTAAATCCTTGATACCATCAGTCTCTACTCCTCCACT
TACATCGACACCGATCGCATTTGGTAACATATTAATGGCAACAGAAACGTTATCAGGATTCAATCCACCA
GCGATAATGAATTTTATCTCGGGATGACTTGCAGACCAACTGGAAATTGCACTCCAATTCAATTTCTCAC
CAGTGCCACCTTCACCAGAATCGAACAACGTCAGCACATTGTCTACGTGTTCATACAGGTCCAGTAGTAA
TTCACAATCCTGTGGGAACTGGAACCTCTTAATGATTGGAATTGAAGATGGGATCAAAGATCTGTATTCT
TTAATATCTTCATCTCCATGTAATTGTATCACATCTAGATTATATTCGTGGTACAGTTGAAGGACATCAT
CAACGGACTGATTTCTAAACACCCCGACTAGTTTAGTACCTTTCACGTTCTCTTGTTGGTGAACTGCAGT
TGAAATACCTTTCGCAACAGATGAGTCAATGGTTCTTTTCCTACCGGGAACACAAATGATACCTAAGTAA
TCAGCACCATCATCCACAGCAGTCTTTGCAGCTTCAACGGTTTGCAAACCACACACTTTAACGAGCATCA
CAGTAGATTTCGCAAGAGGGTAGCTCGCTCAGAGTACCCAAGTAAATGATTAGTAAACTGATGTTTGATA
GTTCAATTTTTCAATGAAATAACCTTATATTAAAATTGATATTACTATTATACAAAAATAAAGAATAAAG
GATTTGAGTTTATACATAAAATACCATTATTATTTGTTCAGTGAGAGATACTGGGGTATATGGGATGTGT
GTAGTGATACCATGCAATCATGTATCAAACATGGGCCCGGTACCGAGCTCTCGAGAACCCTTAATATAAC
TTCGTATAATGTATGCTATACGAAGTTATTAGGTGATATCAGATCCACTAGTGGCCTATGCGGCCGCGGA
TCTGCCGGTCTCCCTATAGTGAGTCGTATTAATTTCGATAAGCCAGGTTAACCTGCATTAATGAATCGGC
CAACGCGCGGGGAGAGGCGGTTTGCGTATTGGGCGCTCTTCCGCTTCCTCGCTCACTGACTCGCTGCGCT
CGGTCGTTCGGCTGCGGCGAGCGGTATCAGCTCACTCAAAGGCGGTAATACGGTTATCCACAGAATCAGG
GGATAACGCAGGAAAGAACATGTGAGCAAAAGGCCAGCAAAAGGCCAGGAACCGTAAAAAGGCCGCGTTG
CTGGCGTTTTTCCATAGGCTCCGCCCCCCTGACGAGCATCACAAAAATCGACGCTCAAGTCAGAGGTGGC
GAAACCCGACAGGACTATAAAGATACCAGGCGTTTCCCCCTGGAAGCTCCCTCGTGCGCTCTCCTGTTCC
GACCCTGCCGCTTACCGGATACCTGTCCGCCTTTCTCCCTTCGGGAAGCGTGGCGCTTTCTCATAGCTCA
CGCTGTAGGTATCTCAGTTCGGTGTAGGTCGTTCGCTCCAAGCTGGGCTGTGTGCACGAACCCCCCGTTC
AGCCCGACCGCTGCGCCTTATCCGGTAACTATCGTCTTGAGTCCAACCCGGTAAGACACGACTTATCGCC
ACTGGCAGCAGCCACTGGTAACAGGATTAGCAGAGCGAGGTATGTAGGCGGTGCTACAGAGTTCTTGAAG
TGGTGGCCTAACTACGGCTACACTAGAAGAACAGTATTTGGTATCTGCGCTCTGCTGAAGCCAGTTACCT
TCGGAAAAAGAGTTGGTAGCTCTTGATCCGGCAAACAAACCACCGCTGGTAGCGGTGGTTTTTTTGTTTG
CAAGCAGCAGATTACGCGCAGAAAAAAAGGATCTCAAGAAGATCCTTTGATCTTTTCTACGGGGTCTGAC
GCTCAGTGGAACGAAAACTCACGTTAAGGGATTTTGGTCATGAGATTATCAAAAAGGATCTTCACCTAGA
TCCTTTTAAATTAAAAATGAAGTTTTAAATCAATCTAAAGTATATATGAGTAAACTTGGTCTGACAGTTA
CCAATGCTTAATCAGTGAGGCACCTATCTCAGCGATCTGTCTATTTCGTTCATCCATAGTTGCCTGACTC
CCCGTCGTGTAGATAACTACGATACGGGAGGGCTTACCATCTGGCCCCAGTGCTGCAATGATACCGCGAG
ACCCACGCTCACCGGCTCCAGATTTATCAGCAATAAACCAGCCAGCCGGAAGGGCCGAGCGCAGAAGTGG
TCCTGCAACTTTATCCGCCTCCATCCAGTCTATTAATTGTTGCCGGGAAGCTAGAGTAAGTAGTTCGCCA
GTTAATAGTTTGCGCAACGTTGTTGCCATTGCTACAGGCATCGTGGTGTCACGCTCGTCGTTTGGTATGG
CTTCATTCAGCTCCGGTTCCCAACGATCAAGGCGAGTTACATGATCCCCCATGTTGTGCAAAAAAGCGGT
TAGCTCCTTCGGTCCTCCGATCGTTGTCAGAAGTAAGTTGGCCGCAGTGTTATCACTCATGGTTATGGCA
GCACTGCATAATTCTCTTACTGTCATGCCATCCGTAAGATGCTTTTCTGTGACTGGTGAGTACTCAACCA
AGTCATTCTGAGAATAGTGTATGCGGCGACCGAGTTGCTCTTGCCCGGCGTCAATACGGGATAATACCGC
GCCACATAGCAGAACTTTAAAAGTGCTCATCATTGGAAAACGTTCTTCGGGGCGAAAACTCTCAAGGATC
TTACCGCTGTTGAGATCCAGTTCGATGTAACCCACTCGTGCACCCAACTGATCTTCAGCATCTTTTACTT
TCACCAGCGTTTCTGGGTGAGCAAAAACAGGAAGGCAAAATGCCGCAAAAAAGGGAATAAGGGCGACACG
GAAATGTTGAATACTCATACTCTTCCTTTTTCAATATTATTGAAGCATTTATCAGGGTTATTGTCTCATG
AGCGGATACATATTTGAATGTATTTAGAAAAATAAACAAATAGGGGTTCCGCGCACATTTCCCCGAAAAG
TGCCACCTGACGTCTAAGAAACCATTATTATCATGACATTAACCTATAAAAATAGGCGTATCACGAGGCC
CTTTCGTCTCGCGCGTTTCGGTGATGACGGTGAAAACCTCTGACACATGCAGCTCCCGGAGACGGTCACA
GCTTGTCTGTAAGCGGATGCCGGGAGCAGACAAGCCCGTCAGGGCGCGTCAGCGGGTGTTGGCGGGTGTC
GGGGCTGGCTTAACTATGCGGCATCAGAGCAGATTGTACTGAGAGTGCACCATATGGACATATTGTCGTT
AGAACGCGGCTACAATTAATACATAACCTTATGTATCATACACATACGATTTAGGTGACACTATA
Features (pLannotate 1.2.2; 17 found; start..end, strand, type, name):
     72..824     -  CDS            OSW1 (fragment): OSW1_YEAST - Protein predicted: Swiss-Prot protein existence level 4. May be involved in a late step of spore wall assembly. From Saccharomyces cerevisiae (strain ATCC 204508 / S288c) (Baker's yeast).
   1072..1188    +  CDS            SEC63 (fragment): SEC63_YEAST - Also known as NPL1, PTL1. Experimental evidence at protein level: Swiss-Prot protein existence level 1. Acts as component of the Sec62/63 complex which is involved in SRP-independent post-translational translocation across the endoplasmic reticulum (ER) and functions together with the Sec61 complex and KAR2 in a channel-forming translocon complex. A cycle of assembly and disassembly of Sec62/63 complex from SEC61 may govern the activity of the translocon. SEC63 may affect SEC1-polypeptide interactions by increasing the affinity of targeting pathways for SEC61 and/or by modifying
   1184..3061    +  CDS            SEC63 (fragment): SEC63_YEAST - Also known as NPL1, PTL1. Experimental evidence at protein level: Swiss-Prot protein existence level 1. Acts as component of the Sec62/63 complex which is involved in SRP-independent post-translational translocation across the endoplasmic reticulum (ER) and functions together with the Sec61 complex and KAR2 in a channel-forming translocon complex. A cycle of assembly and disassembly of Sec62/63 complex from SEC61 may govern the activity of the translocon. SEC63 may affect SEC1-polypeptide interactions by increasing the affinity of targeting pathways for SEC61 and/or by modifying
   3086..3784    +  CDS            TagBFP: TagBFP is a basic (constitutively fluorescent) blue fluorescent protein published in 2008, derived from Entacmaea quadricolor. It is reported to be a very rapidly-maturing monomer with very low acid sensitivity.
   3809..4507    +  CDS            TagBFP: TagBFP is a basic (constitutively fluorescent) blue fluorescent protein published in 2008, derived from Entacmaea quadricolor. It is reported to be a very rapidly-maturing monomer with very low acid sensitivity.
   4531..4718    +  terminator     ADH1 terminator: S. cerevisiae ADH1; transcription terminator for the S. cerevisiae alcohol dehydrogenase 1 (ADH1) gene
   4770..4803    -  protein_bind   loxP: Cre-mediated recombination occurs in the 8-bp core sequence (GCATACAT). Cre recombinase
   4899..5528    -  CDS            TRP1: TRPF_KLULA - Protein inferred from homology: Swiss-Prot protein existence level 3. From Kluyveromyces lactis (strain ATCC 8585 / CBS 2359 / DSM 70799 / NBRC 1267 / NRRL Y-1140 / WM37) (Yeast) (Candida sphaerica).
   5806..5839    -  protein_bind   loxP: Cre-mediated recombination occurs in the 8-bp core sequence (GCATACAT). Cre recombinase
   5893..5911    -  promoter       T7 promoter: promoter for bacteriophage T7 RNA polymerase
   5933..5986    -  CDS            lacI (fragment): lac repressor; lacI; The lac repressor binds to the lac operator to inhibit transcription in E. coli. This inhibition can be relieved by adding lactose or isopropyl-β-D-thiogalactopyranoside (IPTG).
   6169..6757    -  rep_origin     ori: high-copy-number ColE1/pMB1/pBR322/pUC origin of replication
   6928..7788    -  CDS            AmpR: β-lactamase; bla; confers resistance to ampicillin, carbenicillin, and related antibiotics
   7789..7893    -  promoter       AmpR promoter: bla
   7988..8023    +  CDS            rop (fragment): Rop protein, which maintains plasmids at low copy number; rop
   8125..8176    +  misc_feature   bom (fragment): basis of mobility region from pBR322
   8239..2       +  promoter       SP6 promoter (across the origin): promoter for bacteriophage SP6 RNA polymerase
