[The description below was written by a language model from this plasmid's Addgene catalogue record and pLannotate feature annotations shown in this document.]
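Description:
ZJOM135 is a yeast integrating plasmid built on the Clhn-2mTagBFP2-Trp backbone and designed to place an extra, fluorescently tagged copy of SEC63 into the Saccharomyces cerevisiae genome as a marker for the endoplasmic reticulum. No yeast replication origin (2μ or CEN/ARS) is annotated, consistent with its stated use by chromosomal integration. In E. coli it is propagated through a high-copy ColE1/pUC-type origin and selected with ampicillin via the β-lactamase gene. Small remnants of lacI, rop and bom, plus flanking T7 and SP6 promoters, are carry-overs from the cloning vector.

The payload is the S. cerevisiae SEC63 open reading frame, encoding a component of the Sec62/63 ER translocon complex. It is fused at its C terminus to two tandem copies of mTagBFP2 (annotated as TagBFP) and followed by the ADH1 terminator. The insert name "p1k" and the roughly 1 kb of sequence upstream of the ORF, which includes a fragment of the OSW1 gene on the opposite strand, suggest expression from native SEC63 upstream sequence, although the record does not explicitly annotate a promoter. That yeast genomic sequence may also supply homology for integration, but the targeting site is not stated. Yeast selection relies on the Kluyveromyces lactis TRP1 auxotrophic marker, which is flanked by two loxP sites in the same orientation, so Cre recombinase could excise it after integration and allow the marker to be reused.

The depositor's sequence and the repository's sequencing result agree closely in layout. They differ by about two nucleotides, and SEC63 is annotated as two overlapping fragments in the sequenced version, which hints at a small discrepancy near the start of the ORF. The plasmid belongs to a validated set of fluorescent organelle markers for budding yeast.
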