Addgene plasmid #133659: ZJOM135
Purpose: Integration of SEC63-2mTagBFP2 as an additional copy in genome, use auxotrophic marker TRP1(Kluyveromyces lactis). Marker for yeast endoplasmic reticulum (ER).
Depositing lab: Zhiping Xie. Depositing organization: Shanghai Jiao Tong University. Publication: A Validated Set of Fluorescent-Protein-Based Markers for Major Organelles in Yeast (Saccharomyces cerevisiae). Zhu J, Zhang ZT, Tang SW, Zhao BS, Li H, Song JZ, Li D, Xie Z. MBio. 2019 Sep 3;10(5). pii: mBio.01691-19. doi: 10.1128/mBio.01691-19. PubMed 31481383.
Backbone
  Vector backbone: Clhn-2mTagBFP2-Trp
  Vector type: Yeast Expression
Growth in bacteria
  Bacterial resistance: Ampicillin, 100 μg/mL
  Growth temperature: 37°C
  Growth strain: DH5alpha
  Copy number: Unknown
Gene/Insert
  Gene/Insert name: p1k-SEC63-2mTagBFP2
  Species: S. cerevisiae (budding yeast)
  Insert size (bp): 3000
  Entrez Gene: SEC63 (a.k.a. YOR254C, PTL1)
  Tag / fusion protein: mTagBFP2 (C terminal on insert)
  Cloning method: Gibson Cloning
Terms and licenses: Academic/Nonprofit Terms; Industry Terms: Not Available to Industry
How to cite: ZJOM135 was a gift from Zhiping Xie (Addgene plasmid # 133659 ; http://n2t.net/addgene:133659 ; RRID:Addgene_133659)
